>Addgene plasmid #33341 | LGshp53CreER (self deleting) | depositor full sequence | sequence record 41568 | LGshp53CreER (self deleting) sequence 8831 bps
TGAAAGACCCCACCTGTAGGTTTGGCAAGCTAGCTTAAGTAACGCCATTTTGCAAGGCATGGAAAATACA
TAACTGAGAATAGAGAAGTTCAGATCAAGGTTAGGAACAGAGAGACAGCAGAATATGGGCCAAACAGGAT
ATCTGTGGTAAGCAGTTCCTGCCCCGGCTCAGGGCCAAGAACAGATGGTCCCCAGATGCGGTCCCGCCCT
CAGCAGTTTCTAGAGAACCATCAGATGTTTCCAGGGTGCCCCAAGGACCTGAAATGACCCTGTGCCTTAT
TTGAACTAACCAATCAGTTCGCTTCTCGCTTCTGTTCGCGCGCTTCTGCTCCCCGAGCTCAATAAAAGAG
CCCACAACCCCTCACTCGGCGCGCCAGTCCTCCGATAGACTGCGTCGCCCGGGTACCCGTATTCCCAATA
AAGCCTCTTGCTGTTTGCATCCGAATCGTGGACTCGCTGATCCTTGGGAGGGTCTCCTCAGATTGATTGA
CTGCCCACCTCGGGGGTCTTTCATTTGGAGGTTCCACCGAGATTTGGAGACCCCTGCCCAGGGACCACCG
ACCCCCCCGCCGGGAGGTAAGCTGGCCAGCGGTCGTTTCGTGTCTGTCTCTGTCTTTGTGCGTGTTTGTG
CCGGCATCTAATGTTTGCGCCTGCGTCTGTACTAGTTAGCTAACTAGCTCTGTATCTGGCGGACCCGTGG
TGGAACTGACGAGTTCTGAACACCCGGCCGCAACCCTGGGAGACGTCCCAGGGACTTTGGGGGCCGTTTT
TGTGGCCCGACCTGAGGAAGGGAGTCGATGTGGAATCCGACCCCGTCAGGATATGTGGTTCTGGTAGGAG
ACGAGAACCTAAAACAGTTCCCGCCTCCGTCTGAATTTTTGCTTTCGGTTTGGAACCGAAGCCGCGCGTC
TTGTCTGCTGCAGCGCTGCAGCATCGTTCTGTGTTGTCTCTGTCTGACTGTGTTTCTGTATTTGTCTGAA
AATTAGGGCCAGACTGTTACCACTCCCTTAAGTTTGACCTTAGGTCACTGGAAAGATGTCGAGCGGATCG
CTCACAACCAGTCGGTAGATGTCAAGAAGAGACGTTGGGTTACCTTCTGCTCTGCAGAATGGCCAACCTT
TAACGTCGGATGGCCGCGAGACGGCACCTTTAACCGAGACCTCATCACCCAGGTTAAGATCAAGGTCTTT
TCACCTGGCCCGCATGGACACCCAGACCAGGTCCCCTACATCGTGACCTGGGAAGCCTTGGCTTTTGACC
CCCCTCCCTGGGTCAAGCCCTTTGTACACCCTAAGCCTCCGCCTCCTCTTCCTCCATCCGCCCCGTCTCT
CCCCCTTGAACCTCCTCGTTCGACCCCGCCTCGATCCTCCCTTTATCCAGCCCTCACTCCTTCTCTAGGC
GCCGGAATTAGATCCACCATGGTGAGCAAGGGCGAGGAGCTGTTCACCGGGGTGGTGCCCATCCTGGTCG
AGCTGGACGGCGACGTAAACGGCCACAAGTTCAGCGTGTCCGGCGAGGGCGAGGGCGATGCCACCTACGG
CAAGCTGACCCTGAAGTTCATCTGCACCACCGGCAAGCTGCCCGTGCCCTGGCCCACCCTCGTGACCACC
CTGACCTACGGCGTGCAGTGCTTCAGCCGCTACCCCGACCACATGAAGCAGCACGACTTCTTCAAGTCCG
CCATGCCCGAAGGCTACGTCCAGGAGCGCACCATCTTCTTCAAGGACGACGGCAACTACAAGACCCGCGC
CGAGGTGAAGTTCGAGGGCGACACCCTGGTGAACCGCATCGAGCTGAAGGGCATCGACTTCAAGGAGGAC
GGCAACATCCTGGGGCACAAGCTGGAGTACAACTACAACAGCCACAACGTCTATATCATGGCCGACAAGC
AGAAGAACGGCATCAAGGTGAACTTCAAGATCCGCCACAACATCGAGGACGGCAGCGTGCAGCTCGCCGA
CCACTACCAGCAGAACACCCCCATCGGCGACGGCCCCGTGCTGCTGCCCGACAACCACTACCTGAGCACC
CAGTCCGCCCTGAGCAAAGACCCCAACGAGAAGCGCGATCACATGGTCCTGCTGGAGTTCGTGACCGCCG
CCGGGATCACTCTCGGCATGGACGAGCTGTACAAGTAATGAATTAATTAAGAATTATCAAGCTTATCGAT
ACCGTCGACTAGGGATAACAGGGTAATTGTTTGAATGAGGCTTCAGTACTTTACAGAATCGTTGCCTGCA
CATCTTGGAAACACTTGCTGGGATTACTTCTTCAGGTTAACCCAACAGAAGGCTCGAGAAGGTATATTGC
TGTTGACAGTGAGCGCCCACTACAAGTACATGTGTAATAGTGAAGCCACAGATGTATTACACATGTACTT
GTAGTGGATGCCTACTGCCTCGGAATTCAAGGGGCTACTTTAGGAGCAATTATCTTGTTTACTAAAACTG
AATACCTTGCTATCTCTTTGATACATTTTTACAAAGCTGAATTAAAATGGTATAAATTAAATCACTTTTT
TCAATTGGAAGACTAATGCATTGATAACTTCGTATAGTATACATTATACGAAGTTATCAATTCTACCGGG
TAGGGGAGGCGCTTTTCCCAAGGCAGTCTGGAGCATGCGCTTTAGCAGCCCCGCTGGGCACTTGGCGCTA
CACAAGTGGCCTCTGGCCTCGCACACATTCCACATCCACCGGTAGGCGCCAACCGGCTCCGTTCTTTGGT
GGCCCCTTCGCGCCACCTTCTACTCCTCCCCTAGTCAGGAAGTTCCCCCCCGCCCCGCAGCTCGCGTCGT
GCAGGACGTGACAAATGGAAGTAGCACGTCTCACTAGTCTCGTGCAGATGGACAGCACCGCTGAGCAATG
GAAGCGGGTAGGCCTTTGGGGCAGCGGCCAATAGCAGCTTTGCTCCTTCGCTTTCTGGGCTCAGAGGCTG
GGAAGGGGTGGGTCCGGGGGCGGGCTCAGGGGCGGGCTCAGGGGCGGGGCGGGCGCCCGAAGGTCCTCCG
GAGGCCCGGCATTCTGCACGCTTCAAAAGCGCACGTCTGCCGCGCTGTTCTCCTCTTCCTCATCTCCGGG
CCTTTCGACCTGCAGCCCAATTCCACCATGTCCAATTTACTGACCGTACACCAAAATTTGCCTGCATTAC
CGGTCGATGCAACGAGTGATGAGGTTCGCAAGAACCTGATGGACATGTTCAGGGATCGCCAGGCGTTTTC
TGAGCATACCTGGAAAATGCTTCTGTCCGTTTGCCGGTCGTGGGCGGCATGGTGCAAGTTGAATAACCGG
AAATGGTTTCCCGCAGAACCTGAAGATGTTCGCGATTATCTTCTATATCTTCAGGCGCGCGGTCTGGCAG
TAAAAACTATCCAGCAACATTTGGGCCAGCTAAACATGCTTCATCGTCGGTCCGGGCTGCCACGACCAAG
TGACAGCAATGCTGTTTCACTGGTTATGCGGCGGATCCGAAAAGAAAACGTTGATGCCGGTGAACGTGCA
AAACAGGCTCTAGCGTTCGAACGCACTGATTTCGACCAGGTTCGTTCACTCATGGAAAATAGCGATCGCT
GCCAGGATATACGTAATCTGGCATTTCTGGGGATTGCTTATAACACCCTGTTACGTATAGCCGAAATTGC
CAGGATCAGGGTTAAAGATATCTCACGTACTGACGGTGGGAGAATGTTAATCCATATTGGCAGAACGAAA
ACGCTGGTTAGCACCGCAGGTGTAGAGAAGGCACTTAGCCTGGGGGTAACTAAACTGGTCGAGCGATGGA
TTTCCGTCTCTGGTGTAGCTGATGATCCGAATAACTACCTGTTTTGCCGGGTCAGAAAAAATGGTGTTGC
CGCGCCATCTGCCACCAGCCAGCTATCAACTCGCGCCCTGGAAGGGATTTTTGAAGCAACTCATCGATTG
ATTTACGGCGCTAAGGATGACTCTGGTCAGAGATACCTGGCCTGGTCTGGACACAGTGCCCGTGTCGGAG
CCGCGCGAGATATGGCCCGCGCTGGAGTTTCAATACCGGAGATCATGCAAGCTGGTGGCTGGACCAATGT
AAATATTGTCATGAACTATATCCGTAACCTGGATAGTGAAACAGGGGCAATGGTGCGCCTGCTGGAAGAT
GGCGATCTCGAGCCATCTGCTGGAGACATGAGAGCTGCCAACCTTTGGCCAAGCCCGCTCATGATCAAAC
GCTCTAAGAAGAACAGCCTGGCCTTGTCCCTGACGGCCGACCAGATGGTCAGTGCCTTGTTGGATGCTGA
GCCCCCCATACTCTATTCCGAGTATGATCCTACCAGACCCTTCAGTGAAGCTTCGATGATGGGCTTACTG
ACCAACCTGGCAGACAGGGAGCTGGTTCACATGATCAACTGGGCGAAGAGGGTGCCAGGCTTTGTGGATT
TGACCCTCCATGATCAGGTCCACCTTCTAGAATGTGCCTGGCTAGAGATCCTGATGATTGGTCTCGTCTG
GCGCTCCATGGAGCACCCAGTGAAGCTACTGTTTGCTCCTAACTTGCTCTTGGACAGGAACCAGGGAAAA
TGTGTAGAGGGCATGGTGGAGATCTTCGACATGCTGCTGGCTACATCATCTCGGTTCCGCATGATGAATC
TGCAGGGAGAGGAGTTTGTGTGCCTCAAATCTATTATTTTGCTTAATTCTGGAGTGTACACATTTCTGTC
CAGCACCCTGAAGTCTCTGGAAGAGAAGGACCATATCCACCGAGTCCTGGACAAGATCACAGACACTTTG
ATCCACCTGATGGCCAAGGCAGGCCTGACCCTGCAGCAGCAGCACCAGCGGCTGGCCCAGCTCCTCCTCA
TCCTCTCCCACATCAGGCACATGAGTAACAAAGGCATGGAGCATCTGTACAGCATGAAGTGCAAGAACGT
GGTGCCCCTCTATGACCTGCTGCTGGAGGCGGCGGACGCCCACCGCCTACATGCGCCCACTAGCCGTGGA
GGGGCATCCGTGGAGGAGACGGACCAAAGCCACTTGGCCACTGCGGGCTCTACTTCATCGCATTCCTTGC
AAAAGTATTACATCACGGGGGAGGCAGAGGGTTTCCCTGCCACAGCTTGATAGACCTAGGATAACTTCGT
ATAGTATACATTATACGAAGTTATGAATTCCTCGAGAACGATAAAATAAAAGATTTTATTTAGTCTCCAG
AAAAAGGGGGGAATGAAAGACCCCACCTGTAGGTTTGGCAAGCTAGCTTAAGTAACGCCATTTTGCAAGG
CATGGAAAATACATAACTGAGAATAGAGAAGTTCAGATCAAGGTTAGGAACAGAGAGACAGCAGAATATG
GGCCAAACAGGATATCTGTGGTAAGCAGTTCCTGCCCCGGCTCAGGGCCAAGAACAGATGGTCCCCAGAT
GCGGTCCCGCCCTCAGCAGTTTCTAGAGAACCATCAGATGTTTCCAGGGTGCCCCAAGGACCTGAAATGA
CCCTGTGCCTTATTTGAACTAACCAATCAGTTCGCTTCTCGCTTCTGTTCGCGCGCTTCTGCTCCCCGAG
CTCAATAAAAGAGCCCACAACCCCTCACTCGGCGCGCCAGTCCTCCGATAGACTGCGTCGCCCGGGTACC
CGTGTATCCAATAAACCCTCTTGCAGTTGCATCCGACTTGTGGTCTCGCTGTTCCTTGGGAGGGTCTCCT
CTGAGTGATTGACTACCCGTCAGCGGGGGTCTTTCATGGGTAACAGTTTCTTGAAGTTGGAGAACAACAT
TCTGAGGGTAGGAGTCGAATATTAAGTAATCCTGACTCAATTAGCCACTGTTTTGAATCCACATACTCCA
ATACTCCTGAAATAGTTCATTATGGACAGCGCAGAAGAGCTGGGGAGAATTAATTCGTAATCATGGTCAT
AGCTGTTTCCTGTGTGAAATTGTTATCCGCTCACAATTCCACACAACATACGAGCCGGAAGCATAAAGTG
TAAAGCCTGGGGTGCCTAATGAGTGAGCTAACTCACATTAATTGCGTTGCGCTCACTGCCCGCTTTCCAG
TCGGGAAACCTGTCGTGCCAGCTGCATTAATGAATCGGCCAACGCGCGGGGAGAGGCGGTTTGCGTATTG
GGCGCTCTTCCGCTTCCTCGCTCACTGACTCGCTGCGCTCGGTCGTTCGGCTGCGGCGAGCGGTATCAGC
TCACTCAAAGGCGGTAATACGGTTATCCACAGAATCAGGGGATAACGCAGGAAAGAACATGTGAGCAAAA
GGCCAGCAAAAGGCCAGGAACCGTAAAAAGGCCGCGTTGCTGGCGTTTTTCCATAGGCTCCGCCCCCCTG
ACGAGCATCACAAAAATCGACGCTCAAGTCAGAGGTGGCGAAACCCGACAGGACTATAAAGATACCAGGC
GTTTCCCCCTGGAAGCTCCCTCGTGCGCTCTCCTGTTCCGACCCTGCCGCTTACCGGATACCTGTCCGCC
TTTCTCCCTTCGGGAAGCGTGGCGCTTTCTCATAGCTCACGCTGTAGGTATCTCAGTTCGGTGTAGGTCG
TTCGCTCCAAGCTGGGCTGTGTGCACGAACCCCCCGTTCAGCCCGACCGCTGCGCCTTATCCGGTAACTA
TCGTCTTGAGTCCAACCCGGTAAGACACGACTTATCGCCACTGGCAGCAGCCACTGGTAACAGGATTAGC
AGAGCGAGGTATGTAGGCGGTGCTACAGAGTTCTTGAAGTGGTGGCCTAACTACGGCTACACTAGAAGGA
CAGTATTTGGTATCTGCGCTCTGCTGAAGCCAGTTACCTTCGGAAAAAGAGTTGGTAGCTCTTGATCCGG
CAAACAAACCACCGCTGGTAGCGGTGGTTTTTTTGTTTGCAAGCAGCAGATTACGCGCAGAAAAAAAGGA
TCTCAAGAAGATCCTTTGATCTTTTCTACGGGGTCTGACGCTCAGTGGAACGAAAACTCACGTTAAGGGA
TTTTGGTCATGAGATTATCAAAAAGGATCTTCACCTAGATCCTTTTAAATTAAAAATGAAGTTTTAAATC
AATCTAAAGTATATATGAGTAAACTTGGTCTGACAGTTACCAATGCTTAATCAGTGAGGCACCTATCTCA
GCGATCTGTCTATTTCGTTCATCCATAGTTGCCTGACTCCCCGTCGTGTAGATAACTACGATACGGGAGG
GCTTACCATCTGGCCCCAGTGCTGCAATGATACCGCGAGACCCACGCTCACCGGCTCCAGATTTATCAGC
AATAAACCAGCCAGCCGGAAGGGCCGAGCGCAGAAGTGGTCCTGCAACTTTATCCGCCTCCATCCAGTCT
ATTAATTGTTGCCGGGAAGCTAGAGTAAGTAGTTCGCCAGTTAATAGTTTGCGCAACGTTGTTGCCATTG
CTACAGGCATCGTGGTGTCACGCTCGTCGTTTGGTATGGCTTCATTCAGCTCCGGTTCCCAACGATCAAG
GCGAGTTACATGATCCCCCATGTTGTGCAAAAAAGCGGTTAGCTCCTTCGGTCCTCCGATCGTTGTCAGA
AGTAAGTTGGCCGCAGTGTTATCACTCATGGTTATGGCAGCACTGCATAATTCTCTTACTGTCATGCCAT
CCGTAAGATGCTTTTCTGTGACTGGTGAGTACTCAACCAAGTCATTCTGAGAATAGTGTATGCGGCGACC
GAGTTGCTCTTGCCCGGCGTCAATACGGGATAATACCGCGCCACATAGCAGAACTTTAAAAGTGCTCATC
ATTGGAAAACGTTCTTCGGGGCGAAAACTCTCAAGGATCTTACCGCTGTTGAGATCCAGTTCGATGTAAC
CCACTCGTGCACCCAACTGATCTTCAGCATCTTTTACTTTCACCAGCGTTTCTGGGTGAGCAAAAACAGG
AAGGCAAAATGCCGCAAAAAAGGGAATAAGGGCGACACGGAAATGTTGAATACTCATACTCTTCCTTTTT
CAATATTATTGAAGCATTTATCAGGGTTATTGTCTCATGAGCGGATACATATTTGAATGTATTTAGAAAA
ATAAACAAATAGGGGTTCCGCGCACATTTCCCCGAAAAGTGCCACCTGACGTCTAAGAAACCATTATTAT
CATGACATTAACCTATAAAAATAGGCGTATCACGAGGCCCTTTCGTCTCGCGCGTTTCGGTGATGACGGT
GAAAACCTCTGACACATGCAGCTCCCGGAGACGGTCACAGCTTGTCTGTAAGCGGATGCCGGGAGCAGAC
AAGCCCGTCAGGGCGCGTCAGCGGGTGTTGGCGGGTGTCGGGGCTGGCTTAACTATGCGGCATCAGAGCA
GATTGTACTGAGAGTGCACCATATGCGGTGTGAAATACCGCACAGATGCGTAAGGAGAAAATACCGCATC
AGGCGCCATTCGCCATTCAGGCTGCGCAACTGTTGGGAAGGGCGATCGGTGCGGGCCTCTTCGCTATTAC
GCCAGCTGGCGAAAGGGGGATGTGCTGCAAGGCGATTAAGTTGGGTAACGCCAGGGTTTTCCCAGTCACG
ACGTTGTAAAACGACGGCGCAAGGAATGGTGCATGCAAGGAGATGGCGCCCAACAGTCCCCCGGCCACGG
GGCCTGCCACCATACCCACGCCGAAACAAGCGCTCATGAGCCCGAAGTGGCGAGCCCGATCTTCCCCATC
GGTGATGTCGGCGATATAGGCGCCAGCAACCGCACCTGTGGCGCCGGTGATGCCGGCCACGATGCGTCCG
GCGTAGAGGCGATTAGTCCAATTTGTTAAAGACAGGATATCAGTGGTCCAGGCTCTAGTTTTGACTCAAC
AATATCACCAGCTGAAGCCTATAGAGTACGAGCCATAGATAAAATAAAAGATTTTATTTAGTCTCCAGAA
AAAGGGGGGAA
Features (pLannotate 1.2.2; 25 found; start..end, strand, type, name):
    579..920     +  misc_feature   MESV Ψ: packaging signal of murine embryonic stem cell virus
    987..1403    +  CDS            gag (truncated): truncated Moloney murine leukemia virus (MMLV) gag gene lacking the start codon
   1419..2138    +  CDS            EGFP: the original enhanced GFP (Yang et al., 1996) mammalian codon-optimized
   2155..2179    +  misc_feature   MCS (fragment): pBluescript multiple cloning site
   2201..2294    +  ncRNA          5' miR-30a: sequence upstream of the 71-nt precursor of the human miR-30a microRNA (Zeng et al., 2002) miRNA
   2406..2518    +  ncRNA          3' miR-30a: sequence downstream of the 71-nt precursor of the human miR-30a microRNA (Zeng et al., 2002) miRNA
   2544..2577    +  protein_bind   loxP511: Cre-mediated recombination occurs in the 8-bp core sequence (GTATACAT). loxP511 sites are compatible with each other, but incompatible with wild-type loxP sites. Cre recombinase
   2588..3087    +  promoter       PGK promoter: mouse phosphoglycerate kinase 1 promoter
   3108..4136    +  CDS            cre: RECR_BPP1 - Experimental evidence at protein level: Swiss-Prot protein existence level 1. Catalyzes site-specific recombination between two 34-base- pair LOXP sites. Its role is to maintain the phage genome as a monomeric unit-copy plasmid in the lysogenic state. From Escherichia phage P1 (Bacteriophage P1).
   4149..5084    +  CDS            ERT2: mutated ligand-binding domain of the human estrogen receptor (Feil et al., 1997)
   5101..5134    +  protein_bind   loxP511: Cre-mediated recombination occurs in the 8-bp core sequence (GTATACAT). loxP511 sites are compatible with each other, but incompatible with wild-type loxP sites. Cre recombinase
   5193..5707    +  LTR            3' LTR: 3' long terminal repeat from murine embryonic stem cell virus
   5900..5916    -  protein_bind   lac operator: The lac repressor binds to the lac operator to inhibit transcription in E. coli. This inhibition can be relieved by adding lactose or isopropyl-β-D-thiogalactopyranoside (IPTG). lac repressor encoded by lacI
   5924..5954    -  promoter       lac promoter: promoter for the E. coli lac operon
   5969..5990    -  protein_bind   CAP binding site: CAP binding activates transcription in the presence of cAMP. E. coli catabolite activator protein
   6003..6095    -  CDS            lacI (fragment): lac repressor; lacI; The lac repressor binds to the lac operator to inhibit transcription in E. coli. This inhibition can be relieved by adding lactose or isopropyl-β-D-thiogalactopyranoside (IPTG).
   6278..6866    -  rep_origin     ori: high-copy-number ColE1/pMB1/pBR322/pUC origin of replication
   7037..7897    -  CDS            AmpR: β-lactamase; bla; confers resistance to ampicillin, carbenicillin, and related antibiotics
   7898..8002    -  promoter       AmpR promoter: bla
   8097..8132    +  CDS            rop (fragment): Rop protein, which maintains plasmids at low copy number; rop
   8234..8333    +  misc_feature   bom (fragment): basis of mobility region from pBR322
   8339..8488    -  CDS            lacZα (fragment): LacZα fragment of β-galactosidase; lacZ fragment
   8488..8689    -  CDS            TcR (fragment): tetracycline efflux protein; tet; confers resistance to tetracycline
   8690..8788    +  CDS            env (fragment): murine leukemia virus gPr80 envelope polyprotein precursor; env; proteolytically cleaved into gp70SU and p15TM subunits
   8830..515     +  LTR            5' LTR (across the origin): 5' long terminal repeat from murine embryonic stem cell virus
