[The description below was written by a language model from this plasmid's Addgene catalogue record and pLannotate feature annotations shown in this document.]
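Description:
LGshp53CreER (self deleting) is an MSCV-based gammaretroviral vector of about 8.8 kb, maintained in E. coli through a high-copy ColE1/pUC-type origin and an ampicillin resistance gene. The bacterial portion also carries several non-functional remnants of earlier cloning vectors (lac promoter/operator, and fragments of lacI, lacZα, rop, bom and TcR). The viral portion is bounded by murine embryonic stem cell virus 5' and 3' LTRs and includes the Ψ packaging signal with a truncated gag region. These allow the transcribed genome to be packaged in a retroviral producer line and integrated into dividing mammalian cells.

Downstream of the packaging region, with no internal promoter annotated ahead of it, lies EGFP followed by human miR-30a 5' and 3' flanking sequences, so this unit is presumably expressed from the 5' LTR. The gap between the miR-30a flanks is the position of an embedded short hairpin. The plasmid name indicates that it targets p53, although the hairpin itself is not annotated and the catalogue lists only CreERT2 as the insert. This layout links GFP fluorescence to knockdown on a single transcript. A second cassette follows, in which the mouse PGK promoter drives Cre fused to the ERT2 mutant estrogen receptor ligand-binding domain, giving tamoxifen-inducible recombinase activity.

As annotated, two same-orientation loxP511 sites bracket only the PGK-CreERT2 cassette. Activated Cre would therefore be expected to excise its own expression unit, which matches the "self deleting" name, while also acting on any compatible floxed alleles in the host genome. The associated publication concerns p53 loss and aberrant self-renewal in acute myeloid leukemia, consistent with use in mouse haematopoietic cells to combine p53 suppression with transient, inducible Cre.
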