Addgene plasmid #33341: LGshp53CreER (self deleting)
Depositing lab: Scott Lowe. Depositing organization: Cold Spring Harbor Laboratory. Publication: p53 loss promotes acute myeloid leukemia by enabling aberrant self-renewal. Zhao Z, Zuber J, Diaz-Flores E, Lintault L, Kogan SC, Shannon K, Lowe SW. Genes Dev. 2010 Jul 1;24(13):1389-402. 10.1101/gad.1940710 PubMed 20595231.
Backbone
  Vector backbone: MSCV
Growth in bacteria
  Bacterial resistance: Ampicillin, 100 μg/mL
  Growth temperature: 37°C
  Growth strain: Top10/P3
  Copy number: High Copy
Gene/Insert
  Gene/Insert name: CreERT2
Terms and licenses: Academic/Nonprofit Terms; Industry Terms: Not Available to Industry
How to cite: LGshp53CreER (self deleting) was a gift from Scott Lowe (Addgene plasmid # 33341 ; http://n2t.net/addgene:33341 ; RRID:Addgene_33341)
