>Addgene plasmid #33341 | LGshp53CreER (self deleting) | addgene partial sequence | sequence record 43100 | EGFP-C 5'-CATGGTCCTGCTGGAGTTCGTG-3'
CTGTACAAGTAATGAATTAATTAAGAATTATCAAGCTTATCGATACCGTCGACTAGGGATAACAGGGTAA
TTGTTTGAATGAGGCTTCAGTACTTTACAGAATCGTTGCCTGCACATCTTGGAAACACTTGCTGGGATTA
CTTCTTCAGGTTAACCCAACAGAAGGCTCGAGAAGGTATATTGCTGTTGACAGTGAGCGCCCACTACAAG
TACATGTGTAATAGTGAAGCCACAGATGTATTACACATGTACTTGTAGTGGATGCCTACTGCCTCGGAAT
TCAAGGGGCTACTTTAGGAGCAATTATCTTGTTTACTAAAACTGAATACCTTGCTATCTCTTTGATACAT
TTTTACAAAGCTGAATTAAAATGGTATAAATTAAATCACTTTTTTCAATTGGAAGACTAATGCATTGATA
ACTTCGTATAGTATACATTATACGAAGTTATCAATTCTACCGGGTAGGGGAGGCGCTTTTCCCAAGGCAG
TCTGGAGCATGCGCTTTAGCAGCCCCGCTGGGCACTTGGCGCTACACAAGTGGCCTCTGGCCTCGCACAC
ATTCCACATCCACCGGTAGGCGCCAACCGGCTCCGTTCTTTGGTGGCCCCTTCGCGCCACCTTCTACTCC
TCCCCTAGTCAGGAAGTTCCCCCCCGCCCCGCAGCTCGCGTCGTGCAGGACGTGACAAATGGAAGTAGCA
CGTCTCACTAGTCTCGTGCAGATGGACAGCACCGCTGAGCAATGGAAGCGGGTAGGCCTTTGGGGCAGCG
GCCAATAGCAGCTTTGCTCCTTCGCTTTCTGGGCTCANAGGCTGGGAAGGGGTGGGTCCGGGGGCGGGCT
CAGGGGCGG
