>Addgene plasmid #33341 | LGshp53CreER (self deleting) | addgene partial sequence | sequence record 43101 | mPGK-F 5'-cattctgcacgcttcaaaag-3'
CTCCGGGCCTTTCGACCTGCAGCCCAATTCCACCATGTCCAATTTACTGACCGTACACCAAAATTTGCCT
GCATTACCGGTCGATGCAACGAGTGATGAGGTTCGCAAGAACCTGATGGACATGTTCAGGGATCGCCAGG
CGTTTTCTGAGCATACCTGGAAAATGCTTCTGTCCGTTTGCCGGTCGTGGGCGGCATGGTGCAAGTTGAA
TAACCGGAAATGGTTTCCCGCAGAACCTGAAGATGTTCGCGATTATCTTCTATATCTTCAGGCGCGCGGT
CTGGCAGTAAAAACTATCCAGCAACATTTGGGCCAGCTAAACATGCTTCATCGTCGGTCCGGGCTGCCAC
GACCAAGTGACAGCAATGCTGTTTCACTGGTTATGCGGCGGATCCGAAAAGAAAACGTTGATGCCGGTGA
ACGTGCAAAACAGGCTCTAGCGTTCGAACGCACTGATTTCGACCAGGTTCGTTCACTCATGGAAAATAGC
GATCGCTGCCAGGATATACGTAATCTGGCATTTCTGGGGATTGCTTATAACACCCTGTTACGTATAGCCG
AAATTGCCAGGATCAGGGTTAAAGATATCTCACGTACTGACGGTGGGAGAATGTTAATCCATATTGGCAG
AACGAAAACGCTGGTTAGCACCGCAGGTGTAGAGAAGGCACTTAGCCTGGGGGTAACTAAACTGGTCGAG
CGATGGATTTCCGTCTCTGGTGTAGCTGATGATCCGAATAACTACCTGTTTTGCCGGGTCAGAAAAAATG
GTGTTGCCGCGCCATCTGCCACCAGCCAGCTATCAACTCGCGCCCTGG
